Addgene plasmid #61625: pcDNA3-JNKAR1
Purpose: FRET-based biosensor for monitoring JNK activity
Depositing lab: Jin Zhang. Depositing organization: Johns Hopkins University and School of Medicine. Publication: Visualization of JNK activity dynamics with a genetically encoded fluorescent biosensor. Fosbrink M, Aye-Han NN, Cheong R, Levchenko A, Zhang J. Proc Natl Acad Sci U S A. 2010 Mar 23;107(12):5459-64. doi: 10.1073/pnas.0909671107. Epub 2010 Mar 8. PubMed 20212108.
Backbone
  Vector backbone: pcDNA3
  Backbone manufacturer: Invitrogen
  Backbone size w/o insert (bp): 5446
  Total vector size (bp): 7475
  Vector type: Mammalian Expression
  Selectable markers: Neomycin (select with G418)
Growth in bacteria
  Bacterial resistance: Ampicillin, 100 μg/mL
  Growth temperature: 37°C
  Growth strain: DH5alpha
  Copy number: High Copy
Gene/Insert
  Gene/Insert name: JNKAR1
  Species: H. sapiens (human), S. cerevisiae (budding yeast), Synthetic
  Insert size (bp): 1968
  Promoter: CMV
  Tag / fusion protein: ECFP (N terminal on insert); Citrine (C terminal on insert)
  Cloning method: Restriction Enzyme; 5′ cloning site BamHI (not destroyed); 3′ cloning site EcoRI (not destroyed)
  Sequencing primers: 5′ T7 forward; 3′ BGH reverse
Terms and licenses: Academic/Nonprofit Terms; Industry Terms: Not Available to Industry
How to cite: pcDNA3-JNKAR1 was a gift from Jin Zhang (Addgene plasmid # 61625 ; http://n2t.net/addgene:61625 ; RRID:Addgene_61625)
