[The description below was written by a language model from this plasmid's Addgene catalogue record and pLannotate feature annotations shown in this document.]
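Description:
pcDNA3-JNKAR1 is a mammalian expression plasmid built on the pcDNA3 backbone that encodes JNKAR1, a genetically encoded FRET biosensor for monitoring c-Jun N-terminal kinase (JNK) activity. It is maintained in E. coli at high copy through a ColE1/pUC-type origin with ampicillin selection via β-lactamase, and also carries an f1 origin. For mammalian cells, an SV40 early promoter drives a neomycin phosphotransferase gene followed by an SV40 polyadenylation signal, allowing G418 selection of stable transfectants.

The sensor is a single open reading frame cloned between BamHI and EcoRI, transcribed from the CMV immediate early enhancer/promoter and terminated by the bovine growth hormone poly(A) signal. From the N terminus, it consists of ECFP, a fragment of the budding yeast checkpoint kinase Rad53, a short fragment of human JDP2, and a yellow fluorescent protein that the catalogue identifies as Citrine (the automated annotation labels it EYFP, a close relative). In kinase activity reporters of this design, the substrate-derived segment, here presumably the JDP2 piece, is phosphorylated by the target kinase. It is then bound intramolecularly by a phosphoamino-acid-binding module, presumably the Rad53 fragment, and this changes the conformation and hence the energy transfer between the cyan donor and yellow acceptor. The record itself does not spell out these roles. Flanking T7 and SP6 promoters serve as sequencing or in vitro transcription sites.

The plasmid is typically transfected into mammalian cells for live-cell ratiometric imaging of JNK signalling dynamics. The deposited sequence is 7,390 nt, slightly shorter than the 7,475 bp total listed in the catalogue.
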