Features (pLannotate 1.2.2; 24 found; start..end, strand, type, name):
     36..80      -  misc_feature   bom (fragment): basis of mobility region from pBR322
    235..614     +  enhancer       CMV enhancer: human cytomegalovirus immediate early enhancer
    615..818     +  promoter       CMV promoter: human cytomegalovirus (CMV) immediate early promoter
    814..847     +  LTR            5' LTR (truncated) (fragment): truncated 5' long terminal repeat (LTR) from HIV-1
    863..881     +  promoter       T7 promoter: promoter for bacteriophage T7 RNA polymerase
    920..1597    +  CDS            Enhanced Cyan-Emitting GFP: Enhanced Cyan-Emitting GFP is a basic (constitutively fluorescent) cyan fluorescent protein published in 2002, derived from Aequorea victoria.
   1607..2029    +  CDS            RAD53 (fragment): RAD53_YEAST - Also known as MEC2, SAD1, SPK1. Experimental evidence at protein level: Swiss-Prot protein existence level 1. Controls S-phase checkpoint as well as G1 and G2 DNA damage checkpoints. Phosphorylates proteins on serine, threonine, and tyrosine. Prevents entry into anaphase and mitotic exit after DNA damage via regulation of the Polo kinase CDC5. Seems to be involved in the phosphorylation of RPH1. From Saccharomyces cerevisiae (strain ATCC 204508 / S288c) (Baker's yeast).
   2078..2137    +  CDS            JDP2 (fragment): JDP2_HUMAN - Experimental evidence at protein level: Swiss-Prot protein existence level 1. Component of the AP-1 transcription factor that represses transactivation mediated by the Jun family of proteins. Involved in a variety of transcriptional responses associated with AP-1 such as UV- induced apoptosis, cell differentiation, tumorigenesis and antitumogeneris. Can also function as a repressor by recruiting histone deacetylase 3/HDAC3 to the promoter region of JUN. May control transcription via direct regulation of the modification of histones and the assembly of chromatin. From Homo sapiens
   2162..2881    +  CDS            EYFP: enhanced YFP mammalian codon-optimized
   2942..2960    -  promoter       SP6 promoter: promoter for bacteriophage SP6 RNA polymerase
   2986..3210    +  polyA_signal   bGH poly(A) signal: bovine growth hormone polyadenylation signal
   3214..3235    +  promoter       SV40 promoter (fragment): SV40 enhancer and early promoter
   3256..3684    +  rep_origin     f1 ori (sequence partly withheld): f1 bacteriophage origin of replication; arrow indicates direction of (+) strand synthesis
   3698..4028    +  promoter       SV40 promoter: SV40 enhancer and early promoter
   4095..4886    +  CDS            neo: KKA2_KLEPN - Also known as kan, nptII. Experimental evidence at protein level: Swiss-Prot protein existence level 1. Resistance to kanamycin, neomycin, paromomycin, ribostamycin, butirosin and gentamicin B. From Klebsiella pneumoniae.
   4910..5068    +  CDS            ble (fragment): BLE_KLEPN - Experimental evidence at protein level: Swiss-Prot protein existence level 1. Binding protein with a strong affinity to the bleomycin family of antibiotics. Binds to CL990; an antimitotic-antibiotic compound. From Klebsiella pneumoniae.
   5063..5184    +  polyA_signal   SV40 poly(A) signal: SV40 polyadenylation signal
   5257..5273    -  protein_bind   lac operator: The lac repressor binds to the lac operator to inhibit transcription in E. coli. This inhibition can be relieved by adding lactose or isopropyl-β-D-thiogalactopyranoside (IPTG). lac repressor encoded by lacI
   5281..5311    -  promoter       lac promoter: promoter for the E. coli lac operon
   5326..5347    -  protein_bind   CAP binding site: CAP binding activates transcription in the presence of cAMP. E. coli catabolite activator protein
   5360..5452    -  CDS            lacI (fragment): lac repressor; lacI; The lac repressor binds to the lac operator to inhibit transcription in E. coli. This inhibition can be relieved by adding lactose or isopropyl-β-D-thiogalactopyranoside (IPTG).
   5635..6223    -  rep_origin     ori: high-copy-number ColE1/pMB1/pBR322/pUC origin of replication
   6394..7254    -  CDS            AmpR: β-lactamase; bla; confers resistance to ampicillin, carbenicillin, and related antibiotics
   7255..7359    -  promoter       AmpR promoter: bla
>Addgene plasmid #61625 | pcDNA3-JNKAR1 | depositor full sequence | sequence record 100426 | pcDNA3-JNKAR1 sequence 7390 bps
GACGGATCGGGAGATCTCCCGATCCCCTATGGTCGACTCTCAGTACAATCTGCTCTGATGCCGCATAGTT
AAGCCAGTATCTGCTCCCTGCTTGTGTGTTGGAGGTCGCTGAGTAGTGCGCGAGCAAAATTTAAGCTACA
ACAAGGCAAGGCTTGACCGACAATTGCATGAAGAATCTGCTTAGGGTTAGGCGTTTTGCGCTGCTTCGCG
ATGTACGGGCCAGATATACGCGTTGACATTGATTATTGACTAGTTATTAATAGTAATCAATTACGGGGTC
ATTAGTTCATAGCCCATATATGGAGTTCCGCGTTACATAACTTACGGTAAATGGCCCGCCTGGCTGACCG
CCCAACGACCCCCGCCCATTGACGTCAATAATGACGTATGTTCCCATAGTAACGCCAATAGGGACTTTCC
ATTGACGTCAATGGGTGGACTATTTACGGTAAACTGCCCACTTGGCAGTACATCAAGTGTATCATATGCC
AAGTACGCCCCCTATTGACGTCAATGACGGTAAATGGCCCGCCTGGCATTATGCCCAGTACATGACCTTA
TGGGACTTTCCTACTTGGCAGTACATCTACGTATTAGTCATCGCTATTACCATGGTGATGCGGTTTTGGC
AGTACATCAATGGGCGTGGATAGCGGTTTGACTCACGGGGATTTCCAAGTCTCCACCCCATTGACGTCAA
TGGGAGTTTGTTTTGGCACCAAAATCAACGGGACTTTCCAAAATGTCGTAACAACTCCGCCCCATTGACG
CAAATGGGCGGTAGGCGTGTACGGTGGGAGGTCTATATAAGCAGAGCTCTCTGGCTAACTAGAGAACCCA
CTGCTTACTGGCTTATCGAAATTAATACGACTCACTATAGGGAGACCCAAGCTTGGTACCGAGCTCGGAT
CCCATGGTGAGCAAGGGCGAGGAGCTGTTCACCGGGGTGGTGCCCATCCTGGTCGAGCTGGACGGCGACG
TAAACGGCCACAGGTTCAGCGTGTCCGGCGAGGGCGAGGGCGATGCCACCTACGGCAAGCTGACCCTGAA
GTTCATCTGCACCACCGGCAAGCTGCCCGTGCCCTGGCCCACCCTCGTGACCACCCTGACCTGGGGCGTG
CAGTGCTTCAGCCGCTACCCCGACCACATGAAGCAGCACGACTTCTTCAAGTCCGCCATGCCCGAAGGCT
ACGTCCAGGAGCGTACCATCTTCTTCAAGGACGACGGCAACTACAAGACCCGCGCCGAGGTGAAGTTCGA
GGGCGACACCCTGGTGAACCGCATCGAGCTGAAGGGCATCGACTTCAAGGAGGACGGCAACATCCTGGGG
CACAAGCTGGAGTACAACTACATCAGCCACAACGTCTATATCACCGCCGACAAGCAGAAGAACGGCATCA
AGGCCCACTTCAAGATCCGCCACAACATCGAGGACGGCAGCGTGCAGCTCGCCGACCACTACCAGCAGAA
CACCCCCATCGGCGACGGCCCCGTGCTGCTGCCCGACAACCACTACCTGAGCACCCAGTCCGCCCTGAGC
AAAGACCCCAACGAGAAGCGCGATCACATGGTCCTGCTGGAGTTCGTGACCGCCGCCCGCATGCATAAGT
TTTCTCAAGAACAGATCGGCGAAAACATTGTGTGCAGGGTCATTTGTACCACGGGTCAAATTCCCATCCG
AGATTTGTCAGCTGATATTTCACAAGTGCTTAAGGAAAAACGATCCATAAAGAAAGTTTGGACATTTGGT
AGAAACCCAGCCTGTGACTATCATTTAGGAAACATTTCAAGACTGTCAAATAAGCATTTCCAAATACTAC
TAGGAGAAGACGGTAACCTTTTATTGAATGACATTTCCACTAATGGGACCTGGTTAAATGGGCAAAAAGT
CGAGAAGAACAGCAATCAGTTACTGTCTCAAGGTGATGAAATAACCGTTGGTGTAGGCGTGGAATCAGAT
ATTTTATCTCTGGTCATTTTCATAAACGACAAATTTAAGCAGTGCCTCGAGCAGAACAAAGTTGATCGCT
CTGCAGGTAAGCCAGGCAGCGGCGAGGGCAGCACCAAGGGCCTGGTCGACAGTGTCAAGACCCCCGAGGA
TGAAGGCAACCCACTGCTCGAGCAGCTCGAGAAGAAGGGCGGCACCGGCGGCAGCGAGCTCATGGTGAGC
AAGGGCGAGGAGCTGTTCACCGGGGTGGTGCCCATCCTGGTCGAGCTGGACGGCGACGTAAACGGCCACA
AGTTCAGCGTGTCCGGCGAGGGCGAGGGCGATGCCACCTACGGCAAGCTGACCCTGAAGTTCATCTGCAC
CACCGGCAAGCTGCCCGTGCCCTGGCCCACCCTCGTGACCACCTTCGGCTACGGCCTGATGTGCTTCGCC
CGCTACCCCGACCACATGAAGCAGCACGACTTCTTCAAGTCCGCCATGCCCGAAGGCTACGTCCAGGAGC
GCACCATCTTCTTCAAGGACGACGGCAACTACAAGACCCGCGCCGAGGTGAAGTTCGAGGGCGACACCCT
GGTGAACCGCATCGAGCTGAAGGGCATCGACTTCAAGGAGGACGGCAACATCCTGGGGCACAAGCTGGAG
TACAACTACAACAGCCACAACGTCTATATCATGGCCGACAAGCAGAAGAACGGCATCAAGGTGAACTTCA
AGATCCGCCACAACATCGAGGACGGCAGCGTGCAGCTCGCCGACCACTACCAGCAGAACACCCCCATCGG
CGACGGCCCCGTGCTGCTGCCCGACAACCACTACCTGAGCTACCAGTCCTCCCTGAGCAAAGACCCCAAC
GAGAAGCGCGATCACATGGTCCTGCTGGAGTTCGTGACCGCCGCCGGGATCACTCTCGGCATGGACGAGC
TGTACAAGTAAGAATTCTGCAGATATCCATCACACTGGCGGCCGCTCGAGCATGCATCTAGAGGGCCCTA
TTCTATAGTGTCACCTAAATGCTAGAGCTCGCTGATCAGCCTCGACTGTGCCTTCTAGTTGCCAGCCATC
TGTTGTTTGCCCCTCCCCCGTGCCTTCCTTGACCCTGGAAGGTGCCACTCCCACTGTCCTTTCCTAATAA
AATGAGGAAATTGCATCGCATTGTCTGAGTAGGTGTCATTCTATTCTGGGGGGTGGGGTGGGGCAGGACA
GCAAGGGGGAGGATTGGGAAGACAATAGCAGGCATGCTGGGGATGCGGTGGGCTCTATGGCTTCTGAGGC
GGAAAGAACCAGCTGGGGCTCTAGGGGGTATCCCC
[124 nt withheld, positions 3256-3379]
C
[32 nt withheld, positions 3381-3412]
CA
[57 nt withheld, positions 3415-3471]
A
[49 nt withheld, positions 3473-3521]
CCTTTGACGTTGGAGTCCACGTTCTTT
[37 nt withheld, positions 3549-3585]
ACCCTATCTCGGTCTATTCTTTTGATTTATAAGGGATTTTGGGGATTTCGGCCTATTGGTTAAAAAATGA
GCTGATTTAACAAAAATTTAACGCGAATTAATTCTGTGGAATGTGTGTCAGTTAGGGTGTGGAAAGTCCC
CAGGCTCCCCAGGCAGGCAGAAGTATGCAAAGCATGCATCTCAATTAGTCAGCAACCAGGTGTGGAAAGT
CCCCAGGCTCCCCAGCAGGCAGAAGTATGCAAAGCATGCATCTCAATTAGTCAGCAACCATAGTCCCGCC
CCTAACTCCGCCCATCCCGCCCCTAACTCCGCCCAGTTCCGCCCATTCTCCGCCCCATGGCTGACTAATT
TTTTTTATTTATGCAGAGGCCGAGGCCGCCTCTGCCTCTGAGCTATTCCAGAAGTAGTGAGGAGGCTTTT
TTGGAGGCCTAGGCTTTTGCAAAAAGCTCCCGGGAGCTTGTATATCCATTTTCGGATCTGATCAAGAGAC
AGGATGAGGATCGTTTCGCATGATTGAACAAGATGGATTGCACGCAGGTTCTCCGGCCGCTTGGGTGGAG
AGGCTATTCGGCTATGACTGGGCACAACAGACAATCGGCTGCTCTGATGCCGCCGTGTTCCGGCTGTCAG
CGCAGGGGCGCCCGGTTCTTTTTGTCAAGACCGACCTGTCCGGTGCCCTGAATGAACTGCAGGACGAGGC
AGCGCGGCTATCGTGGCTGGCCACGACGGGCGTTCCTTGCGCAGCTGTGCTCGACGTTGTCACTGAAGCG
GGAAGGGACTGGCTGCTATTGGGCGAAGTGCCGGGGCAGGATCTCCTGTCATCTCACCTTGCTCCTGCCG
AGAAAGTATCCATCATGGCTGATGCAATGCGGCGGCTGCATACGCTTGATCCGGCTACCTGCCCATTCGA
CCACCAAGCGAAACATCGCATCGAGCGAGCACGTACTCGGATGGAAGCCGGTCTTGTCGATCAGGATGAT
CTGGACGAAGAGCATCAGGGGCTCGCGCCAGCCGAACTGTTCGCCAGGCTCAAGGCGCGCATGCCCGACG
GCGAGGATCTCGTCGTGACCCATGGCGATGCCTGCTTGCCGAATATCATGGTGGAAAATGGCCGCTTTTC
TGGATTCATCGACTGTGGCCGGCTGGGTGTGGCGGACCGCTATCAGGACATAGCGTTGGCTACCCGTGAT
ATTGCTGAAGAGCTTGGCGGCGAATGGGCTGACCGCTTCCTCGTGCTTTACGGTATCGCCGCTCCCGATT
CGCAGCGCATCGCCTTCTATCGCCTTCTTGACGAGTTCTTCTGAGCGGGACTCTGGGGTTCGAAATGACC
GACCAAGCGACGCCCAACCTGCCATCACGAGATTTCGATTCCACCGCCGCCTTCTATGAAAGGTTGGGCT
TCGGAATCGTTTTCCGGGACGCCGGCTGGATGATCCTCCAGCGCGGGGATCTCATGCTGGAGTTCTTCGC
CCACCCCAACTTGTTTATTGCAGCTTATAATGGTTACAAATAAAGCAATAGCATCACAAATTTCACAAAT
AAAGCATTTTTTTCACTGCATTCTAGTTGTGGTTTGTCCAAACTCATCAATGTATCTTATCATGTCTGTA
TACCGTCGACCTCTAGCTAGAGCTTGGCGTAATCATGGTCATAGCTGTTTCCTGTGTGAAATTGTTATCC
GCTCACAATTCCACACAACATACGAGCCGGAAGCATAAAGTGTAAAGCCTGGGGTGCCTAATGAGTGAGC
TAACTCACATTAATTGCGTTGCGCTCACTGCCCGCTTTCCAGTCGGGAAACCTGTCGTGCCAGCTGCATT
AATGAATCGGCCAACGCGCGGGGAGAGGCGGTTTGCGTATTGGGCGCTCTTCCGCTTCCTCGCTCACTGA
CTCGCTGCGCTCGGTCGTTCGGCTGCGGCGAGCGGTATCAGCTCACTCAAAGGCGGTAATACGGTTATCC
ACAGAATCAGGGGATAACGCAGGAAAGAACATGTGAGCAAAAGGCCAGCAAAAGGCCAGGAACCGTAAAA
AGGCCGCGTTGCTGGCGTTTTTCCATAGGCTCCGCCCCCCTGACGAGCATCACAAAAATCGACGCTCAAG
TCAGAGGTGGCGAAACCCGACAGGACTATAAAGATACCAGGCGTTTCCCCCTGGAAGCTCCCTCGTGCGC
TCTCCTGTTCCGACCCTGCCGCTTACCGGATACCTGTCCGCCTTTCTCCCTTCGGGAAGCGTGGCGCTTT
CTCAATGCTCACGCTGTAGGTATCTCAGTTCGGTGTAGGTCGTTCGCTCCAAGCTGGGCTGTGTGCACGA
ACCCCCCGTTCAGCCCGACCGCTGCGCCTTATCCGGTAACTATCGTCTTGAGTCCAACCCGGTAAGACAC
GACTTATCGCCACTGGCAGCAGCCACTGGTAACAGGATTAGCAGAGCGAGGTATGTAGGCGGTGCTACAG
AGTTCTTGAAGTGGTGGCCTAACTACGGCTACACTAGAAGGACAGTATTTGGTATCTGCGCTCTGCTGAA
GCCAGTTACCTTCGGAAAAAGAGTTGGTAGCTCTTGATCCGGCAAACAAACCACCGCTGGTAGCGGTGGT
TTTTTTGTTTGCAAGCAGCAGATTACGCGCAGAAAAAAAGGATCTCAAGAAGATCCTTTGATCTTTTCTA
CGGGGTCTGACGCTCAGTGGAACGAAAACTCACGTTAAGGGATTTTGGTCATGAGATTATCAAAAAGGAT
CTTCACCTAGATCCTTTTAAATTAAAAATGAAGTTTTAAATCAATCTAAAGTATATATGAGTAAACTTGG
TCTGACAGTTACCAATGCTTAATCAGTGAGGCACCTATCTCAGCGATCTGTCTATTTCGTTCATCCATAG
TTGCCTGACTCCCCGTCGTGTAGATAACTACGATACGGGAGGGCTTACCATCTGGCCCCAGTGCTGCAAT
GATACCGCGAGACCCACGCTCACCGGCTCCAGATTTATCAGCAATAAACCAGCCAGCCGGAAGGGCCGAG
CGCAGAAGTGGTCCTGCAACTTTATCCGCCTCCATCCAGTCTATTAATTGTTGCCGGGAAGCTAGAGTAA
GTAGTTCGCCAGTTAATAGTTTGCGCAACGTTGTTGCCATTGCTACAGGCATCGTGGTGTCACGCTCGTC
GTTTGGTATGGCTTCATTCAGCTCCGGTTCCCAACGATCAAGGCGAGTTACATGATCCCCCATGTTGTGC
AAAAAAGCGGTTAGCTCCTTCGGTCCTCCGATCGTTGTCAGAAGTAAGTTGGCCGCAGTGTTATCACTCA
TGGTTATGGCAGCACTGCATAATTCTCTTACTGTCATGCCATCCGTAAGATGCTTTTCTGTGACTGGTGA
GTACTCAACCAAGTCATTCTGAGAATAGTGTATGCGGCGACCGAGTTGCTCTTGCCCGGCGTCAATACGG
GATAATACCGCGCCACATAGCAGAACTTTAAAAGTGCTCATCATTGGAAAACGTTCTTCGGGGCGAAAAC
TCTCAAGGATCTTACCGCTGTTGAGATCCAGTTCGATGTAACCCACTCGTGCACCCAACTGATCTTCAGC
ATCTTTTACTTTCACCAGCGTTTCTGGGTGAGCAAAAACAGGAAGGCAAAATGCCGCAAAAAAGGGAATA
AGGGCGACACGGAAATGTTGAATACTCATACTCTTCCTTTTTCAATATTATTGAAGCATTTATCAGGGTT
ATTGTCTCATGAGCGGATACATATTTGAATGTATTTAGAAAAATAAACAAATAGGGGTTCCGCGCACATT
TCCCCGAAAAGTGCCACCTGACGTC
