>Addgene plasmid #61625 | pcDNA3-JNKAR1 | addgene partial sequence | sequence record 102954 | CMV-F 5'-CGCAAATGGGCGGTAGGCGTG-3'
ACTAGAGAACCCACTGCTTACTGGCTTATCGAAATTAATACGACTCACTATAGGGAGACCCAAGCTTGGT
ACCGAGCTCGGATCCCATGGTGAGCAAGGGCGAGGAGCTGTTCACCGGGGTGGTGCCCATCCTGGTCGAG
CTGGACGGCGACGTAAACGGCCACAGGTTCAGCGTGTCCGGCGAGGGCGAGGGCGATGCCACCTACGGCA
AGCTGACCCTGAAGTTCATCTGCACCACCGGCAAGCTGCCCGTGCCCTGGCCCACCCTCGTGACCACCCT
GACCTGGGGCGTGCAGTGCTTCAGCCGCTACCCCGACCACATGAAGCAGCACGACTTCTTCAAGTCCGCC
ATGCCCGAAGGCTACGTCCAGGAGCGTACCATCTTCTTCAAGGACGACGGCAACTACAAGACCCGCGCCG
AGGTGAAGTTCGAGGGCGACACCCTGGTGAACCGCATCGAGCTGAAGGGCATCGACTTCAAGGAGGACGG
CAACATCCTGGGGCACAAGCTGGAGTACAACTACATCAGCCACAACGTCTATATCACCGCCGACAAGCAG
AAGAACGGCATCAAGGCCCACTTCAAGATCCGCCACAACATCGAGGACGGCAGCGTGCAGCTCGCCGACC
ACTACCAGCAGAACACCCCCATCGGCGACGGCCCCGTGCTGCTGCCCGACAACCACTACCTGAGCACCCA
GTCCAAGCTGAGCAAAGACCCCAACGAGAAGCGCGATCACATGGTCCTGCTGGAGTTCGTGACCGCCGCC
CGCATGCATAA
