>Addgene plasmid #61625 | pcDNA3-JNKAR1 | addgene partial sequence | sequence record 103014 | BGH-rev 5'-TAGAAGGCACAGTCGAGG-3'
CTATAGAATAGGGCCCTCTAGATGCATGCTCGAGCGGCCGCCAGTGTGATGGATATCTGCAGAATTCTTA
CTTGTACAGCTCGTCCATGCCGAGAGTGATCCCGGCGGCGGTCACGAACTCCAGCAGGACCATGTGATCG
CGCTTCTCGTTGGGGTCTTTGCTCAGCTTGGACTGGTAGCTCAGGTAGTGGTTGTCGGGCAGCAGCACGG
GGCCGTCGCCGATGGGGGTGTTCTGCTGGTAGTGGTCGGCGAGCTGCACGCTGCCGTCCTCGATGTTGTG
GCGGATCTTGAAGTTCACCTTGATGCCGTTCTTCTGCTTGTCGGCCATGATATAGACGTTGTGGCTGTTG
TAGTTGTACTCCAGCTTGTGCCCCAGGATGTTGCCGTCCTCCTTGAAGTCGATGCCCTTCAGCTCGATGC
GGTTCACCAGGGTGTCGCCCTCGAACTTCACCTCGGCGCGGGTCTTGTAGTTGCCGTCGTCCTTGAAGAA
GATGGTGCGCTCCTGGACGTAGCCTTCGGGCATGGCGGACTTGAAGAAGTCGTGCTGCTTCATGTGGTCG
GGGTAGCGGGCGAAGCACATCAGGCCGTAGCCGAAGGTGGTCACGAGGGTGGGCCAGGGCACGGGCAGCT
TGCCGGTGGTGCAGATGAACTTCAGGGTCAGCTTGCCGTAGGTGGCATCGCCCTCGCCCTCGCCGGACAC
GCTGAACTTGTGGCCGTTTACGTCGCCGTCCAGCTCGACCAGGATGGGCACCACCCCGGTGAACAGCTCC
TCGCCCTTGCTCACCATGAGCTCGCTGCCGCCGGTGCCGCCCTTCTTCTCGAGCTGCTCGAGCAGTGGGT
TGCCTTCATCCTCGGGGGTCTTGACACTGTCGACCAGGCCCTTGGTGCTGCCCTCGCCGCTGCCTGGCTT
ACCTGCAGAGCGATCAACTTTGTTCTGCTCGAGGCACTGCTTAAATTTGTCGTT
